>Addgene plasmid #64200 | DHFR | addgene partial sequence | sequence record 110869 | T7 5'-TAATACGACTCACTATAGGG-3'
ACTTTTAGGAGGTAAAACATATGATGATTAGCTTGATTGCAGCACTGGCCGTCGACCGCGTGATTGGCAT
GGAGAACGCAATGCCGTGGAATCTGCCTGCGGACCTGGCGTGGTTCAAACGTAATACTCTGGACAAGCCG
GTGATTATGGGTCGTCATACCTGGGAGTCCATTGGTCGTCCACTGCCGGGTCGCAAAAACATCATTCTGA
GCAGCCAACCGGGTACGGACGACCGCGTCACCTGGGTCAAGTCTGTGGACGAAGCGATCGCCGCTTGCGG
CGATGTGCCGGAAATCATGGTTATCGGTGGCGGTCGTGTTTATGAGCAGTTTCTGCCGAAGGCTCAAAAA
CTGTACTTGACGCACATCGACGCGGAGGTTGAAGGCGATACCCACTTCCCGGATTACGAGCCGGACGATT
GGGAATCGGTTTTTAGCGAATTTCACGATGCGGATGCGCAGAACAGCCATAGCTATTGTTTCGAGATCCT
GGAGCGTCGTTGATAAGCTTCCCCCTAGCATAACCCCTTGGGGCCTCTAAACGGGTCTTGAGGGGTTTTT
TGCCCCTGAGACGCGTCAATCGAGTTCGTACCTAAGGGCGACACCCCCTAATTAGCCCGGGGCGAAAGGC
CCAGTCTTTCGACTGAGCCTTTCGTTTTTATTTGATGCCTGGCAGTTCCCTACTCTCGCATGGGGAGTCC
CCACACTACCATCGGCGCTACGGCGTTTCACTTCTGAGTTCGGCATGGGGTCAGGTGGGACCACCGCGCT
ACTGCCGCCAGGCAAACAAGGGGTGTTATGAGCCATATTCAGGTATAAATGGGCTCGCGATAATGTTCAG
AATTGGTTAATTGGTTGTAACACTGACCCCTATTTGTTTATTTT
