[The description below was written by a language model from this plasmid's Addgene catalogue record.]
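Description:
DHFR is a bacterial expression plasmid built on the commercial pJ411 backbone from DNA 2.0 and carrying a synthetic gene that encodes Escherichia coli dihydrofolate reductase. It is maintained in E. coli under kanamycin selection, and a standard cloning strain is listed for propagation. The copy number is recorded as unknown. No feature table accompanies the entry, so the origin of replication, promoter, ribosome binding site and terminator are not stated. The exact regulatory arrangement driving the insert therefore cannot be described from the information provided.

The payload is the DHFR open reading frame alone. The record specifies no tag or fusion partner, so the expressed protein should correspond to the native enzyme without affinity handles or reporter sequences. The species annotation of "synthetic; E. coli" indicates a gene-synthesis product encoding the bacterial enzyme rather than a fragment amplified from genomic DNA. Whether it was codon-optimised is not stated.

DHFR catalyses the NADPH-dependent reduction of dihydrofolate to tetrahydrofolate and is a long-standing model system for studying enzyme catalysis and protein dynamics. The stated purpose is simply expression of E. coli DHFR. The associated publication concerns protein mass-modulated effects on the DHFR catalytic mechanism, which suggests the plasmid was used to produce recombinant enzyme for mechanistic and kinetic studies. It suits laboratories needing untagged E. coli DHFR for enzymology or biophysical work, and distribution is limited to academic and nonprofit users.
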