Addgene plasmid #64200: DHFR
Purpose: Expression of E. coli DHFR
Depositing lab: Vern Schramm. Depositing organization: Albert Einstein College of Medicine. Publication: Protein mass-modulated effects in the catalytic mechanism of dihydrofolate reductase: beyond promoting vibrations. Wang Z, Singh P, Czekster CM, Kohen A, Schramm VL. J Am Chem Soc. 2014 Jun 11;136(23):8333-41. doi: 10.1021/ja501936d. Epub 2014 May 27. PubMed 24820793.
Backbone
  Vector backbone: pJ411
  Backbone manufacturer: DNA 2.0
  Vector type: Bacterial Expression
Growth in bacteria
  Bacterial resistance: Kanamycin, 50 μg/mL
  Growth temperature: 37°C
  Growth strain: DH5alpha
  Copy number: Unknown
Gene/Insert
  Gene/Insert name: Dihydrofolate reductase (alt name: DHFR)
  Species: Synthetic; E. coli
  Tag / fusion protein: none
Terms and licenses: Academic/Nonprofit Terms; Industry Terms: Not Available to Industry
How to cite: DHFR was a gift from Vern Schramm (Addgene plasmid # 64200 ; http://n2t.net/addgene:64200 ; RRID:Addgene_64200)
